>Addgene plasmid #202927 | Salsa-BC86-P1H2 | addgene full sequence | sequence record 413469 | Addgene NGS Result
AGCGCCCAATACGCAAACCGCCTCTCCCCGCGCGTTGGCCGATTCATTAATGCAGTCGAGGGATCTCCAT
AAGAGAAGAGGGACAGCTATGACTGGGAGTAGTCAGGAGAGGAGGAAAAATCTGGCTAGTAAAACATGTA
AGGAAAATTTTAGGGATGTTAAAGAAAAAAATAACACAAAACAAAATATAAAAAAAATCTAACCTCAAGT
CAAGGCTTTTCTATGGAATAAGGAATGGACAGCAGGGGGCTGTTTCATATACTGATGACCTCTTTATAGC
CAACCTTTGTTCATGGCAGCCAGCATATGGGCATATGTTGCCAAACTCTAAACCAAATACTCATTCTGAT
GTTTTAAATGATTTGCCCTCCCATATGTCCTTCCGAGTGAGAGACACAAAAAATTCCAACACACTATTGC
AATGAAAATAAATTTCCTTTATTAGCCAGAAGTCAGATGCTCAAGGGGCTTCATGATGTCCCCATAATTT
TTGGCAGAGGGAAAAAGATCGATCTCAGTGGTATTTGTGAGCCAGGGCATTGGCCACACCAGCCACCACC
TTCTGATAGGCAGCCTGCACCTGAGGAGTGAATTCTTTGCCAAAATGATGAGACAGCACAACAACCAGCA
CGTTGCCCAGGAGCTGTAGGAAAGAGAAGAAGGCATGAACATGGTTAGCAGAGGGGCCCGGTTTGGACTC
AGAGTATTTTATCCTCATCTCAAACAGTGTATATCATTGTAACCATAAAGAGAAAGGCAGGATGATGACC
AGGGTGTAGTTGTTTCTACCAATAAGAATATTTCCACGCCAGCCAGAATTTATATGCAGAAATATTCTAC
CTTATCATTTAATTATAACAATTGTTCTCTAAAACTGTGCTGAAGTACAATATAATATACCCTGATTGCC
TTGAAAAAAAAGTGATTAGAGAAAGTACTTACAATCTGACAAATAAACAAAAGTGAATTTAAAAATTCGT
TACAAATGCAAGCTAAAGTTTAACGAAAAAGTTACAGAAAATGAAAAGAAAATAAGAGGAGACAATGGTT
GTCAACAGAGTAGAAAGTGAAAGAAACAAAATTATCATGAGGGTCCATGGTGATACAAGGGACATCTTCC
CATTCTAAACAACACCCTGAAAACTTTGCCCCCTCCATATAACATGAATTTTACAATAGCGAAAAAGAAA
GAACAATCAAGGGTCCCCAAACTCACCCTGAAGTTCTCAGCTCTAGAGATATCGTCGAGGCCGCGCTAGC
GTTTAAACTGTCGACCTTAATTAAGAGATCTGCTCGAGGCGCGTCAGCTGACTAGAGGATCCCCGGGTAC
CGAGCTCGAATTCGGGGCCGCGGAGGCTGGATCGGTCCCGGTGTCTTCTATGGAGGTCAAAACAGCGTGG
ATGGCGTCTCCAGGCGATCTGACGGTTCACTAAACGAGCTCTGCTTATATAGGCCTCCCACCGTACACGC
CTACCTCGACCCGGGTACCGAGCTCGACTTTCACTTTTCTCTATCACTGATAGGGAGTGGTAAACTCGAC
TTTCACTTTTCTCTATCACTGATAGGGAGTGGTAAACTCGACTTTCACTTTTCTCTATCACTGATAGGGA
GTGGTAAACTCGACTTTCACTTTTCTCTATCACTGATAGGGAGTGGTAAACTCGACTTTCACTTTTCTCT
ATCACTGATAGGGAGTGGTAAACTCGACCTATATAAGCAGAGCTCGTTTAGTGAACCGTCAGATCGCCTG
GAGACGCCATCCACGCTGTTTTGACCTCCATAGAAGACACCGGGACCGATCCAGCCTCCGCGGCCCCGAA
TTCCTGCAGCGGCCGCTCTAGAACTAGTGGATCCCCGCGGATGGTGAGCAAGGGCGAGGAGCTGTTCACC
GGGGTGGTGCCCATCCTGGTCGAGCTGGACGGCGACGTAAACGGCCACAAGTTCAGCGTGTCCGGCGAGG
GCGAGGGCGATGCCACCTACGGCAAGCTGACCCTGAAGTTCATCTGCACCACCGGCAAGCTGCCCGTGCC
CTGGCCCACCCTCGTGACCACCCTGACCTACGGCGTGCAGTGCTTCAGCCGCTACCCCGACCACATGAAG
CAGCACGACTTCTTCAAGTCCGCCATGCCCGAAGGCTACGTCCAGGAGCGCACCATCTTCTTCAAGGACG
ACGGCAACTACAAGACCCGCGCCGAGGTGAAGTTCGAGGGCGACACCCTGGTGAACCGCATCGAGCTGAA
GGGCATCGACTTCAAGGAGGACGGCAACATCCTGGGGCACAAGCTGGAGTACAACTACAACAGCCACAAC
GTCTATATCATGGCCGACAAGCAGAAGAACGGCATCAAGGTGAACTTCAAGATCCGCCACAACATCGAGG
ACGGCAGCGTGCAGCTCGCCGACCACTACCAGCAGAACACCCCCATCGGCGACGGCCCCGTGCTGCTGCC
CGACAACCACTACCTGAGCACCCAGTCCGCCCTGAGCAAAGACCCCAACGAGAAGCGCGATCACATGGTC
CTGCTGGAGTTCGTGACCGCCGCCGGGATCACTCTCGGCATGGACGAGCTGTACAAGTAAGAACCAGACG
GAATTCGATATCAAGCTTGTCGACCTAGTTCTAGAGGATCCAGACATGATAAGATACATTGATGAGTTTG
GACAAACCACAACTAGAATGCAGTGAAAAAAATGCTTTATTTGTGAAATTTGTGATGCTATTGCTTTATT
TGTAACCATTATAAGCTGCAATAAACAAGTTAACAACAACAATTGCATTCATTTTATGTTTCAGGTTCAG
GGGGAGGTGTGGGAGGTTTTTTAAAGCAAGTAAAACCTCTACAAATGTGGTATGGCTGATTATGATCCTG
CAAGCCTCGTCGTCCTGGCCGGACCACGCTATCTGTGCAAGGTCCCCGGCCCCGGACGCGCGCTCCATGA
GCAGAGCGCCCGCCGCCGAGGCGAAGACTCGGGCGGCGCCCTGCCCGTCCCACCAGGTCAACAGGCGGTA
ACCGGCCTCTTCATCGGGAATGCGCGCGACCTTCAGCATCGCCGGCATGTCCCCCTGGCGGACGGGAAGT
ATCCAGCTCGACCAAGCTGGCCGCGTCGAGTGAAGACGAAAGGGCCTCGTGATACGCCTATTTTTATAGG
TTAATGTCATGATAATAATGGTTTCTTAGACGTCAGGTGGCACTTTTCGGGGAAATGTGCGCGGAACCCC
TATTTGTTTATTTTTCTAAATACATTCAAATATGTATCCGCTCATGAGACAATAACCCTGATAAATGCTT
CAATAATATTGAAAAAGGAAGAGTATGAGTATTCAACATTTCCGTGTCGCCCTTATTCCCTTTTTTGCGG
CATTTTGCCTTCCTGTTTTTGCTCACCCAGAAACGCTGGTGAAAGTAAAAGATGCTGAAGATCAGTTGGG
TGCACGAGTGGGTTACATCGAACTGGATCTCAACAGCGGTAAGATCCTTGAGAGTTTTCGCCCCGAAGAA
CGTTTTCCAATGATGAGCACTTTTAAAGTTCTGCTATGTGGCGCGGTATTATCCCGTGTTGACGCCGGGC
AAGAGCAACTCGGTCGCCGCATACACTATTCTCAGAATGACTTGGTTGAGTACTCACCAGTCACAGAAAA
GCATCTTACGGATGGCATGACAGTAAGAGAATTATGCAGTGCTGCCATAACCATGAGTGATAACACTGCG
GCCAACTTACTTCTGACAACGATCGGAGGACCGAAGGAGCTAACCGCTTTTTTGCACAACATGGGGGATC
ATGTAACTCGCCTTGATCGTTGGGAACCGGAGCTGAATGAAGCCATACCAAACGACGAGCGTGACACCAC
GATGCCTGTAGCAATGGCAACAACGTTGCGCAAACTATTAACTGGCGAACTACTTACTCTAGCTTCCCGG
CAACAATTAATAGACTGGATGGAGGCGGATAAAGTTGCAGGACCACTTCTGCGCTCGGCCCTTCCGGCTG
GCTGGTTTATTGCTGATAAATCTGGAGCCGGTGAGCGTGGGTCTCGCGGTATCATTGCAGCACTGGGGCC
AGATGGTAAGCCCTCCCGTATCGTAGTTATCTACACGACGGGGAGTCAGGCAACTATGGATGAACGAAAT
AGACAGATCGCTGAGATAGGTGCCTCACTGATTAAGCATTGGTAACTGTCAGACCAAGTTTACTCATATA
TACTTTAGATTGATTTAAAACTTCATTTTTAATTTAAAAGGATCTAGGTGAAGATCCTTTTTGATAATCT
CATGACCAAAATCCCTTAACGTGAGTTTTCGTTCCACTGAGCGTCAGACCCCGTAGAAAAGATCAAAGGA
TCTTCTTGAGATCCTTTTTTTCTGCGCGTAATCTGCTGCTTGCAAACAAAAAAACCACCGCTACCAGCGG
TGGTTTGTTTGCCGGATCAAGAGCTACCAACTCTTTTTCCGAAGGTAACTGGCTTCAGCAGAGCGCAGAT
ACCAAATACTGTTCTTCTAGTGTAGCCGTAGTTAGGCCACCACTTCAAGAACTCTGTAGCACCGCCTACA
TACCTCGCTCTGCTAATCCTGTTACCAGTGGCTGCTGCCAGTGGCGATAAGTCGTGTCTTACCGGGTTGG
ACTCAAGACGATAGTTACCGGATAAGGCGCAGCGGTCGGGCTGAACGGGGGGTTCGTGCACACAGCCCAG
CTTGGAGCGAACGACCTACACCGAACTGAGATACCTACAGCGTGAGCTATGAGAAAGCGCCACGCTTCCC
GAAGGGAGAAAGGCGGACAGGTATCCGGTAAGCGGCAGGGTCGGAACAGGAGAGCGCACGAGGGAGCTTC
CAGGGGGAAACGCCTGGTATCTTTATAGTCCTGTCGGGTTTCGCCACCTCTGACTTGAGCGTCGATTTTT
GTGATGCTCGTCAGGGGGGCGGAGCCTATGGAAAAACGCCAGCAACGCGGCCTTTTTACGGTTCCTGGCC
TTTTGCTGGCCTTTTGCTCACATGTTCTTTCCTGCGTTATCCCCTGATTCTGTGGATAACCGTATTACCG
CCTTTGAGTGAGCTGATACCGCTCGCCGCAGCCGAACGACCGAGCGCAGCGAGTCAGTGAGCGAGGAAGC
GGAAG
Features (pLannotate 1.2.2; 17 found; start..end, strand, type, name):
      2..55      +  CDS            lacI (fragment): lac repressor; lacI; The lac repressor binds to the lac operator to inhibit transcription in E. coli. This inhibition can be relieved by adding lactose or isopropyl-β-D-thiogalactopyranoside (IPTG).
    388..443     -  polyA_signal   β-globin poly(A) signal: rabbit β-globin polyadenylation signal (Gil and Proudfoot, 1987)
    518..640     -  CDS            HBB: HBB_COLGU - Experimental evidence at transcript level: Swiss-Prot protein existence level 2. Involved in oxygen transport from the lung to the various peripheral tissues. From Colobus guereza (Mantled guereza) (Eastern black-and-white colobus monkey).
    644..1216    -  intron         β-globin intron: intron from rabbit β-globin gene
   1312..1343    -  misc_feature   MCS (fragment): pUC18/19 multiple cloning site
   1437..1475    -  promoter       minimal CMV promoter: human cytomegalovirus (CMV) immediate early promoter
   1493..1708    -  protein_bind   tetracycline response element (fragment): contains seven copies of the tetracycline operator tetO tetracycline repressor TetR
   1708..1753    +  promoter       TRE3GV promoter (fragment): 3rd-generation Tet-responsive promoter that can be activated by binding of Tet-On® 3G, optimized for retroviral and lentiviral vectors
   1829..1856    +  misc_feature   MCS (fragment): pBluescript multiple cloning site
   1861..2580    +  CDS            EGFP: the original enhanced GFP (Yang et al., 1996) mammalian codon-optimized
   2590..2613    +  misc_feature   MCS (fragment): pBluescript multiple cloning site
   2627..2761    -  polyA_signal   SV40 poly(A) signal: SV40 polyadenylation signal
   2784..2867    -  CDS            large T antigen (fragment): large T antigen from SV40 (simian virus 40)
   2861..3091    -  CDS            str (fragment): STR_KLEPN - Protein inferred from homology: Swiss-Prot protein existence level 3. The aminoglycoside phosphotransferases achieve inactivation of their antibiotic substrates by phosphorylation. From Klebsiella pneumoniae.
   3210..3314    +  promoter       AmpR promoter: bla
   3315..4175    +  CDS            AmpR: β-lactamase; bla; confers resistance to ampicillin, carbenicillin, and related antibiotics
   4346..4934    +  rep_origin     ori: high-copy-number ColE1/pMB1/pBR322/pUC origin of replication
