[The description below was written by a language model from this plasmid's Addgene catalogue record and pLannotate feature annotations shown in this document.]
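Description:
Salsa-BC86-P1H2 is a mammalian expression plasmid of about 5.1 kb built on the pCER206 backbone. It is one member of a set of barcoded reporter plasmids made for PRESTO-Salsa, a highly multiplexed screening platform for GPCR bioactivity. In E. coli it replicates from a high-copy ColE1/pUC-type origin and is selected with ampicillin through the β-lactamase gene and its native promoter. The annotation shows no intact mammalian selection marker, only short remnants of lacI, SV40 large T antigen and an aminoglycoside phosphotransferase gene, which are probably leftovers from earlier vectors.

The payload is a synthetic EGFP/BC86 insert of roughly 730 bp, placed between BsrGI and HindIII sites and driven by a Tet response element. In the annotated sequence, a central block of tetO repeats appears to serve a bidirectional arrangement. On one side, a TRE3G-type promoter fragment reads into mammalian codon-optimised EGFP, with an SV40 polyadenylation signal annotated nearby on the opposite strand. On the other side, a minimal CMV promoter points towards a polylinker remnant, a rabbit β-globin intron with flanking exon sequence, and a β-globin poly(A) signal. No coding sequence is annotated in this second arm. The barcode itself is not annotated as a feature; the cloning sites suggest it lies just downstream of the EGFP coding region, so it would be carried on the reporter transcript.

Because tetO elements respond to tetracycline-controlled transactivators, reporter transcription presumably depends on such a factor being supplied by the assay system, although the record does not describe this component. The unique barcode (BC86) would then let this reporter's output be distinguished from that of other barcoded plasmids in a pooled readout, with EGFP available as a fluorescent indicator.
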