Addgene plasmid #202927: Salsa-BC86-P1H2
Purpose: Expression of barcoded reporter plasmid for PRESTO-Salsa; EGFP/BC86
Depositing lab: Noah Palm. Depositing organization: Yale University. Publication: Highly multiplexed bioactivity screening reveals human and microbiota metabolome-GPCRome interactions. Chen H, Rosen CE, Gonzalez-Hernandez JA, Song D, Potempa J, Ring AM, Palm NW. Cell. 2023 Jul 6;186(14):3095-3110.e19. doi: 10.1016/j.cell.2023.05.024. Epub 2023 Jun 14. PubMed 37321219.
Backbone
  Vector backbone: pCER206
  Vector type: Mammalian Expression
Growth in bacteria
  Bacterial resistance: Ampicillin, 100 μg/mL
  Growth temperature: 37°C
  Growth strain: DH5alpha
  Copy number: High Copy
Gene/Insert
  Gene/Insert name: EGFP/BC86
  Species: Synthetic
  Insert size (bp): 730
  Promoter: Tet Response Element (TRE)
  Cloning method: Restriction Enzyme; 5′ cloning site BsrGI (not destroyed); 3′ cloning site HindIII (not destroyed)
  Sequencing primers: 5′ Custom primer (GAAGCGCGATCACATGG)
Terms and licenses: Academic/Nonprofit Terms; Industry Terms: Not Available to Industry
How to cite: Salsa-BC86-P1H2 was a gift from Noah Palm (Addgene plasmid # 202927 ; http://n2t.net/addgene:202927 ; RRID:Addgene_202927)
