>Addgene plasmid #202927 | Salsa-BC86-P1H2 | depositor partial sequence | sequence record 393800 | BC86
GAACCAGACG
